Addgene plasmid #204126: pMetBP-R_cRed_BsaI
Purpose: (Empty Backbone) Entry vector for Type 0 RBS parts
Depositing lab: Mikhail Shapiro. Depositing organization: California Institute of Technology.
Backbone
  Vector backbone: pSB1C5
  Backbone manufacturer: iGEM
  Vector type: Bacterial Expression
Growth in bacteria
  Bacterial resistance: Chloramphenicol and Bleocin (Zeocin), 25 & 50 μg/mL
  Growth temperature: 37°C
  Growth strain: DH10B-M2.NmeMC58II
  Copy number: High Copy
Gene/Insert
  Gene/Insert name: None
  Mutation: None
Terms and licenses: Academic/Nonprofit Terms; Industry Terms: Not Available to Industry
Depositor comments: Please note that this plasmid may require a unique bacterial strain, so make sure to confirm that you can also obtain the appropriate growth strain. Please contact us or contact our distributors if you have any questions. DH10B-M2.NmeMC58II is available at Addgene: https://www.addgene.org/114268/.
How to cite: pMetBP-R_cRed_BsaI was a gift from Mikhail Shapiro (Addgene plasmid # 204126 ; http://n2t.net/addgene:204126 ; RRID:Addgene_204126)
