[The description below was written by a language model from this plasmid's Addgene catalogue record and pLannotate feature annotations shown in this document.]
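Description:
pMetBP-R_cRed_BsaI is an empty bacterial entry vector built on the iGEM pSB1C5 backbone, catalogued as the acceptor plasmid for "Type 0" ribosome-binding-site parts in a modular cloning scheme. It replicates from a high-copy ColE1/pUC-type origin and carries a chloramphenicol acetyltransferase gene under its native cat promoter, followed by a lambda t0 terminator. The catalogue lists selection with both chloramphenicol and bleocin/zeocin, but no bleomycin-family resistance gene appears in the feature table. That second marker may belong to the required host strain rather than the plasmid, though the record does not say. The plasmid is propagated in DH10B-M2.NmeMC58II, a specialised strain whose name suggests it expresses a DNA methyltransferase. This would fit the "Met" in the plasmid name, but the role of methylation is not explained in the record.

Although no insert is recorded, most of the roughly 10 kb sequence is a multi-gene carotenoid biosynthesis cassette. It combines crtE, crtB, crtI and crtY, which lead from isoprenoid precursors through lycopene to beta-carotene, with crtW, which converts beta-carotene to the red-orange ketocarotenoid canthaxanthin. The E. coli genes dxs and idi are also present and boost precursor supply. dxs is annotated as two overlapping fragments and crtE as a fragment, probably reflecting sequence divergence from the references. The cassette ends in T7 and his operon terminators, and no promoter driving it was annotated. The "cRed" and "BsaI" elements of the name suggest this pigment operon is a visual dropout marker, released by BsaI Golden Gate digestion and replaced by an incoming RBS part, so that correct clones lose their colour. The BsaI sites themselves are not annotated, so this is an inference.
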