Features (pLannotate 1.2.2; 15 found; start..end, strand, type, name):
    158..252     -  terminator     lambda t0 terminator: transcription terminator from phage lambda
    276..932     -  CDS            cat: CAT_ECOLX - Experimental evidence at protein level: Swiss-Prot protein existence level 1. This enzyme is an effector of chloramphenicol resistance in bacteria. From Escherichia coli. This protein is used as a marker in many commonly used cloning vectors, such as pACYC184.
    933..1030    -  promoter       cat promoter: promoter of the E. coli cat gene encoding chloramphenicol acetyltransferase
   1116..1159    -  terminator     bacterial terminator: putative bacterial transcription terminator
   1406..2332    +  CDS            crtB: CRTB_PANAN - Experimental evidence at protein level: Swiss-Prot protein existence level 1. Involved in the biosynthesis of carotenoids. Catalyzes the condensation of two molecules of geranylgeranyl diphosphate (GGPP) to give prephytoene diphosphate (PPPP) and the subsequent rearrangement of the cyclopropylcarbinyl intermediate to yield the 15-cis-phytoene isomer. From Pantoea ananas (Erwinia uredovora).
   2358..3833    +  CDS            crtI: CRTI_PANAN - Experimental evidence at protein level: Swiss-Prot protein existence level 1. Converts 15-cis-phytoene into all-trans-lycopene via the intermediary of all-trans-phytofluene, all-trans-zeta-carotene and all- trans-neurosporene, by the introduction of four double bonds. From Pantoea ananas (Erwinia uredovora).
   3859..5004    +  CDS            crtY: CRTY_PANAN - Experimental evidence at protein level: Swiss-Prot protein existence level 1. Catalyzes the double cyclization reaction which converts lycopene to beta-carotene. From Pantoea ananas (Erwinia uredovora).
   5030..5932    +  CDS            dxs (fragment): DXS_ECOLI - Also known as yajP. Experimental evidence at protein level: Swiss-Prot protein existence level 1. Catalyzes the acyloin condensation reaction between C atoms 2 and 3 of pyruvate and glyceraldehyde 3-phosphate to yield 1-deoxy-D- xylulose-5-phosphate (DXP). From Escherichia coli (strain K12).
   5905..6888    +  CDS            dxs (fragment): DXS_ECOLI - Also known as yajP. Experimental evidence at protein level: Swiss-Prot protein existence level 1. Catalyzes the acyloin condensation reaction between C atoms 2 and 3 of pyruvate and glyceraldehyde 3-phosphate to yield 1-deoxy-D- xylulose-5-phosphate (DXP). From Escherichia coli (strain K12).
   6914..7639    +  CDS            crtW: CRTW_PARSN - Protein predicted: Swiss-Prot protein existence level 4. Converts beta-carotene to canthaxanthin via echinenone. From Paracoccus sp. (strain N81106 / MBIC 01143) (Agrobacterium aurantiacum).
   7665..8210    +  CDS            idi: IDI_ECOLI - Also known as ygfV. Experimental evidence at protein level: Swiss-Prot protein existence level 1. Catalyzes the 1,3-allylic rearrangement of the homoallylic substrate isopentenyl (IPP) to its highly electrophilic allylic isomer, dimethylallyl diphosphate (DMAPP). From Escherichia coli (strain K12).
   8302..9132    +  CDS            crtE (fragment): CRTE_PSEVU - Experimental evidence at protein level: Swiss-Prot protein existence level 1. Catalyzes the condensation of farnesyl diphosphate (FPP) and isopentenyl diphosphate (IPP) to yield geranylgeranyl diphosphate (GGPP) needed for biosynthesis of carotenoids and diterpenes. From Pseudescherichia vulneris (Escherichia vulneris).
   9155..9202    +  terminator     T7 terminator: transcription terminator for bacteriophage T7 RNA polymerase
   9231..9288    +  terminator     his operon terminator: This putative transcriptin terminator from the E. coli his operon has a 2-bp deletion introduced during synthesis. Its efficiency has not been determined.
   9483..10071   -  rep_origin     ori: high-copy-number ColE1/pMB1/pBR322/pUC origin of replication
>Addgene plasmid #204126 | pMetBP-R_cRed_BsaI | addgene full sequence | sequence record 418261 | Addgene NGS Result
GGTCTGACGCTCAGTGGAACGAAAACTCACGTTAAGGGATTTTGGTCATGAGATTATCAAAAAGGATCTT
CACCTAGATCCTTTTAAATTAAAAATTAAGTTTTAAATCAATCTAAAGTATATATGAGTAAACTTGGTCT
GACAGCTCGAGGCTTGGATTCTCACCAATAAAAAACGCCCGGCGGCAACCGAGCGTTCTGAACAAATCCA
GATGGAGTTCTGAGGTCATTACTGGATCTATCAACAGGAGTCCAAGCGAGCTCGATATCAAATTACGCCC
CGCCCTGCCACTCATCGCAGTACTGTTGTAATTCATTAAGCATTCTGCCGACATGGAAGCCATCACAAAC
GGCATGATGAACCTGAATCGCCAGCGGCATCAGCACCTTGTCGCCTTGCGTATAATATTTGCCCATGGTG
AAAACGGGGGCGAAGAAGTTGTCCATATTGGCCACGTTTAAATCAAAACTGGTGAAACTCACCCAGGGAT
TGGCTGACACGAAAAACATATTCTCAATAAACCCTTTAGGGAAATAGGCCAGGTTTTCACCGTAACACGC
CACATCTTGCGAATATATGTGTAGAAACTGCCGGAAATCGTCGTGGTATTCACTCCAGAGCGATGAAAAC
GTTTCAGTTTGCTCATGGAAAACGGTGTAACAAGGGTGAACACTATCCCATATCACCAGCTCACCGTCTT
TCATTGCCATACGAAATTCCGGATGAGCATTCATCAGGCGGGCAAGAATGTGAATAAAGGCCGGATAAAA
CTTGTGCTTATTTTTCTTTACGGTCTTTAAAAAGGCCGTAATATCCAGCTGAACGGTCTGGTTATAGGTA
CATTGAGCAACTGACTGAAATGCCTCAAAATGTTCTTTACGATGCCATTGGGATATATCAACGGTGGTAT
ATCCAGTGATTTTTTTCTCCATTTTAGCTTCCTTAGCTCCTGAAAATCTCGATAACTCAAAAAATACGCC
CGGTAGTGATCTTATTTCATTATGGTGAAAGTTGGAACCTCTTACGTGCCCGATCAACTCGAGTGCCACC
TGACGTCTAAGAAACCATTATTATCATGACATTAACCTATAAAAATAGGCGTATCACGAGGCAGAATTTC
AGATAAAAAAAATCCTTAGCTTTCGCTAAGGATGATTTCGACTTGGTCTCAGTACTGAGACCGCAGCGGT
CTGCCAATCCGACGGAGGTTTATGAATTTTCCACCTTTTCCACAAGCTCAACTAGTATTAACGATGTGGA
TTTAGCAAAAAAAACCTGTAACCCTAAATGTAAAATAACGGGTAAGCCTGCCAACCATGTTATGGCAGAT
TAAGCGTCTTTTTGAAGGGCACCGCATCTTTCGCGTTGCCGTAAATGTATCCGTTTAGCAATAAGGAAAT
TCTTAATGAATAATCCGTCGTTACTCAATCATGCGGTCGAAACGATGGCAGTTGGCTCGAAAAGTTTTGC
GACAGCCTCAAAGTTATTTGATGCAAAAACCCGGCGCAGCGTACTGATGCTCTACGCCTGGTGCCGCCAT
TGTGACGATGTTATTGACGATCAGACGCTGGGCTTTCAGGCCCGGCAGCCTGCCTTACAAACGCCCGAAC
AACGTCTGATGCAACTTGAGATGAAAACGCGCCAGGCCTATGCAGGATCGCAGATGCACGAACCGGCGTT
TGCGGCTTTTCGGGAAGTGGCTATGGCTCATGATATCGCCCCGGCTTACGCGTTTGATCATCTGGAAGGC
TTCGCCATGGATGTACGCGAAGCGCAATACAGCCAACTGGATGATACGCTGCGCTATTGCTATCACGTTG
CAGGCGTTGTCGGCTTGATGATGGCGCAAATCATGGGCGTGCGGGATAACGCCACGCTGGACCGCGCCTG
TGACCTTGGGCTGGCATTTCAGTTGACCAATATTGCTCGCGATATTGTGGACGATGCGCATGCGGGCCGC
TGTTATCTGCCGGCAAGCTGGCTGGAGCATGAAGGTCTGAACAAAGAGAATTATGCGGCACCTGAAAACC
GTCAGGCGCTGAGCCGTATCGCCCGTCGTTTGGTGCAGGAAGCAGAACCTTACTATTTGTCTGCCACAGC
CGGCCTGGCAGGGTTGCCCCTGCGTTCCGCCTGGGCAATCGCTACGGCGAAGCAGGTTTACCGGAAAATA
GGTGTCAAAGTTGAACAGGCCGGTCAGCAAGCCTGGGATCAGCGGCAGTCAACGACCACGCCCGAAAAAT
TAACGCTGCTGCTGGCCGCCTCTGGTCAGGCCCTTACTTCCCGGATGCGGGCTCATCCTCCCCGCCCTGC
GCATCTCTGGCAGCGCCCGCTCTAGGCTTACTATAAGGATGTTTGCAATGAAACCAACTACGGTAATTGG
TGCAGGCTTCGGTGGCCTGGCACTGGCAATTCGTCTACAAGCTGCGGGGATCCCCGTCTTACTGCTTGAA
CAACGTGATAAACCCGGCGGTCGGGCTTATGTCTACGAGGATCAGGGGTTTACCTTTGATGCAGGCCCGA
CGGTTATCACCGATCCCAGTGCCATTGAAGAACTGTTTGCACTGGCAGGAAAACAGTTAAAAGAGTATGT
CGAACTGCTGCCGGTTACGCCGTTTTACCGCCTGTGTTGGGAGTCAGGGAAGGTCTTTAATTACGATAAC
GATCAAACCCGGCTCGAAGCGCAGATTCAGCAGTTTAATCCCCGCGATGTCGAAGGTTATCGTCAGTTTC
TGGACTATTCACGCGCGGTGTTTAAAGAAGGCTATCTAAAGCTCGGTACTGTCCCTTTTTTATCGTTCAG
AGACATGCTTCGCGCCGCACCTCAACTGGCGAAACTGCAGGCATGGAGAAGCGTTTACAGTAAGGTTGCC
AGTTACATCGAAGATGAACATCTGCGCCAGGCGTTTTCTTTCCACTCGCTGTTGGTGGGCGGCAATCCCT
TCGCCACCTCATCCATTTATACGTTGATACACGCGCTGGAGCGTGAGTGGGGCGTCTGGTTTCCGCGTGG
CGGCACCGGCGCATTAGTTCAGGGGATGATAAAGCTGTTTCAGGATCTGGGTGGCGAAGTCGTGTTAAAC
GCCAGAGTCAGCCATATGGAAACGACAGGAAACAAGATTGAAGCCGTGCATTTAGAGGACGGTCGCAGGT
TCCTGACGCAAGCCGTCGCGTCAAATGCAGATGTGGTTCATACCTATCGCGACCTGTTAAGCCAGCACCC
TGCCGCGGTTAAGCAGTCCAACAAACTGCAGACTAAGCGCATGAGTAACTCTCTGTTTGTGCTCTATTTT
GGTTTGAATCACCATCATGATCAGCTCGCGCATCACACGGTTTGTTTCGGCCCGCGTTACCGCGAGCTGA
TTGACGAAATTTTTAATCATGATGGCCTCGCAGAGGACTTCTCACTTTATCTGCACGCGCCCTGTGTCAC
GGATTCGTCACTGGCGCCTGAAGGTTGCGGCAGTTACTATGTGTTGGCGCCGGTGCCGCATTTAGGCACC
GCGAACCTCGACTGGACGGTTGAGGGGCCAAAACTACGCGACCGTATTTTTGCGTACCTTGAGCAGCATT
ACATGCCTGGCTTACGGAGTCAGCTGGTCACGCACCGGATGTTTACGCCGTTTGATTTTCGCGACCAGCT
TAATGCCTATCATGGCTCAGCCTTTTCTGTGGAGCCCGTTCTTACCCAGAGCGCCTGGTTTCGGCCGCAT
AACCGCGATAAAACCATTACTAATCTCTACCTGGTCGGCGCAGGCACGCATCCCGGCGCAGGCATTCCTG
GCGTCATCGGCTCGGCAAAAGCGACAGCAGGTTTGATGCTGGAGGATCTGATATGAGCTTTTACCCAGGA
GACAGAGAATGCAACCGCATTATGATCTGATTCTCGTGGGGGCTGGACTCGCGAATGGCCTTATCGCCCT
GCGACTTCAGCAGCAGCAACCTGATATGCGTATTTTGCTTATCGACGCCGCACCCCAGGCGGGCGGGAAT
CATACGTGGTCATTTCACCACGATGATTTGACTGAGAGCCAACATCGTTGGATAGCTCCGCTGGTGGTTC
ATCACTGGCCCGACTATCAGGTACGCTTTCCCACACGCCGTCGTAAGCTGAACAGCGGCTACTTTTGTAT
TACTTCTCAGCGTTTCGCTGAGGTTTTACAGCGACAGTTTGGCCCGCACTTGTGGATGGATACCGCGGTC
GCAGAGGTTAATGCGGAATCTGTTCGGTTGAAAAAGGGTCAGGTTATCGGTGCCCGCGCGGTGATTGACG
GGCGGGGTTATGCGGCAAATTCAGCACTGAGCGTGGGCTTCCAGGCGTTTATTGGCCAGGAATGGCGATT
GAGTCACCCGCATGGTTTATCATCTCCGATTATCATGGATGCCACGGTCGATCAGCAAAATGGTTATCGC
TTCGTGTACAGCCTGCCGCTCTCGCCGACCAGATTGTTAATTGAAGATACGCACTATATTGATAATGCGA
CATTAGATCCTGAATGCGCGCGGCAAAATATTTGCGACTATGCCGCGCAACAGGGTTGGCAGCTTCAGAC
ACTGCTGCGAGAAGAACAGGGCGCCTTACCCATTACTCTGTCGGGCAATGCCGACGCATTCTGGCAGCAG
CGCCCCCTGGCCTGTAGTGGATTACGTGCCGGTCTGTTCCATCCTACCACCGGCTATTCACTGCCGCTGG
CGGTTGCCGTGGCCGACCGCCTGAGTGCACTTGATGTCTTTACGTCGGCCTCAATTCACCATGCCATTAC
GCATTTTGCCCGCGAGCGCTGGCAGCAGCAGGGCTTTTTCCGCATGCTGAATCGCATGCTGTTTTTAGCC
GGACCCGCCGATTCACGCTGGCGGGTTATGCAGCGTTTTTATGGTTTACCTGAAGATTTAATTGCCCGTT
TTTATGCGGGAAAACTCACGCTGACCGATCGGCTACGTATTCTGAGCGGCAAGCCGCCTGTTCCGGTATT
AGCAGCATTGCAAGCCATTATGACGACTCATCGTTAAGCTTCAGAGGAGGAATTAAGTAATGAGTTTTGA
TATTGCCAAATACCCGACCCTGGCACTGGTCGACTCCACCCAGGAGTTACGACTGTTGCCGAAAGAGAGT
TTACCGAAACTCTGCGACGAACTGCGCCGCTATTTACTCGACAGCGTGAGCCGTTCCAGCGGGCACTTCG
CCTCCGGGCTGGGCACGGTCGAACTGACCGTGGCGCTGCACTATGTCTACAACACCCCGTTTGACCAATT
GATTTGGGATGTGGGGCATCAGGCTTATCCGCATAAAATTTTGACCGGACGCCGCGACAAAATCGGCACC
ATCCGTCAGAAAGGCGGTCTGCACCCGTTCCCGTGGCGCGGCGAAAGCGAATATGACGTATTAAGCGTCG
GGCATTCATCAACCTCCATTAGTGCCGGAATTGGTATTGCGGTTGCTGCCGAAAAAGAAGGCAAAAATCG
CCGCACCGTCTGTGTCATTGGCGATGGCGCGATTACCGCAGGCATGGCGTTTGAAGCGATGAATCACGCG
GGCGATATCCGTCCTGATATGCTGGTGATTCTCAACGACAATGAAATGTCGATTTCCGAAAATGTCGGCG
CGCTCAACAACCATCTGGCACAGCTGCTTTCCGGTAAGCTTTACTCTTCACTGCGCGAAGGCGGGAAAAA
AGTTTTCTCTGGCGTGCCGCCAATTAAAGAGCTGCTCAAACGCACCGAAGAACATATTAAAGGCATGGTA
GTGCCTGGCACGTTGTTTGAGGAGCTGGGCTTTAACTACATCGGCCCGGTGGACGGTCATGATGTGCTGG
GGCTTATCACCACGCTAAAGAACATGCGCGACCTGAAAGGCCCGCAGTTCCTGCATATCATGACCAAAAA
AGGTCGTGGTTATGAACCGGCAGAAAAAGACCCGATCACTTTCCATGCCGTGCTAAATTTGATCCCTCCA
GCGGTTGTTTGCCGAAAAGTAGCGGCGGTTTGCCGAGCTATTCAAAAATCTTTGGCGACTGGTTGTGCGA
AACGGCAGCGAAAGACAACAAGCTGATGGCGATTACTCCGGCGATGCGTGAAGGTTCCGGCATGGTCGAG
TTTTCACGTAAATTCCCGGATCGCTACTTCGACGTGGCAATTGCCGAGCAACATGCGGTGACCTTTGCTG
CGGGTCTGGCGATTGGTGGGTACAAACCCATTGTCGCGATTTACTCCACTTTCCTGCAACGCGCCTATGA
TCAGGTGCTGCATGACGTGGCGATTCAAAAGCTTCCGGTCCTGTTCGCCATCGACCGCGCGGGCATTGTT
GGTGCTGACGGTCAAACCCATCAGGGTGCTTTTGATCTCTCTTACCTGCGCTGCATACCGGAAATGGTCA
TTATGACCCCGAGCGATGAAAACGAATGTCGCCAGATGCTCTATACCGGCTATCACTATAACGATGGCCC
GTCAGCGGTGCGCTACCCGCGTGGCAACGCGGTCGGCGTGGAACTGACGCCGCTGGAAAAACTACCAATT
GGCAAAGGCATTGTGAAGCGTCGTGGCGAGAAACTGGCGATCCTTAACTTTGGTACGCTGATGCCAGAAG
CGGCGAAAGTCGCCAAATCGCTGAACGCCACGCTGGTCGATATGCGTTTTGTGAAACCGCTTGATGAAGC
GTTAATTCTGGAAATGGCCGCCAGCCATGAAGCGCTGGTCACCGTAGAAGAAAACGCCATTATGGGCGGC
GCAGGCAGCGGCGTGAACGAAGTGCTGATGGCCCATCGTAAACCAGTACCCGTGCTGAACATTGGCCTGC
CGGACTTCTTTATTCCGCAAGGAACTCAGGAAGAAATGCGCGCCGAACTCGGCCTCGATGCCGCTGGTAT
GGAAGCCAAAATCAAGGCCTGGCTGGCATAAGCTTTGTGTGAGGAGATGTCGAATGAGCGCACATGCCCT
GCCCAAGGCAGACCTGACCGCCACCAGCCTGATCGTATCGGGCGGCATCATCGCCGCTTGGCTGGCCCTG
CATGTGCATGCGCTGTGGTTTCTGGACGCAGCGGCGCATCCCATCCTGGCGATCGCAAATTTCCTGGGGC
TGACCTGGCTGTCGGTCGGATTGTTCATCATCGCGCATGACGCGATGCACGGGTCGGTGGTGCCGGGGCG
TCCGCGCGCCAATGCGGCGATGGGCCAGCTTGTCCTGTGGCTGTATGCCGGATTTTCGTGGCGCAAGATG
ATCGTCAAGCACATGGCCCATCACCGCCATGCCGGAACCGACGACGACCCCGATTTCGACCATGGCGGCC
CGGTCCGCTGGTACGCCCGCTTCATCGGCACCTATTTCGGCTGGCGCGAGGGGCTGCTTCTGCCCGTCAT
CGTGACGGTCTATGCGCTGATCCTTGGGGATCGCTGGATGTACGTGGTATTCTGGCCGCTGCCGTCGATC
CTGGCGTCGATCCAGCTGTTCGTGTTCGGCACCTGGCTGCCGCACCGCCCCGGCCACGACGCGTTCCCGG
ACCGCCACAATGCGCGGTCGTCGCGGATCAGCGACCCCGTGTCGCTGCTGACCTGTTTTCACTTTGGCGG
TTATCATCACGAACACCACCTGCACCCGACGGTGCCGTGGTGGCGCCTGCCCAGCACCCGCACCAAGGGC
GACACCGCATAAGCTTGAGCTGAGGAGATTTTGAATGCAAACGGAACACGTCATTTTATTGAATGCACAG
GGAGTTCCCACGGGTACGCTGGAAAAGTATGCCGCACACACGGCAGACACCCGCTTACATCTCGCGTTCT
CCAGTTGGCTGTTTAATGCCAAAGGACAATTATTAGTTACCCGCCGCGCACTGAGCAAAAAAGCATGGCC
TGGCGTGTGGACTAACTCGGTTTGTGGGCACCCACAACTGGGAGAAAGCAACGAGGACGCAGTGATCCGC
CGTTGCCGTTATGAGCTTGGCGTGGAAATTACGCCTCCTGAATCTATCTATCCTGACTTTCGCTACCGCG
CCACCGATCCGAGTGGCATTGTGGAAAATGAAGTGTGTCCGGTATTTGCCGCACGCACCACTAGTGCGTT
ACAGATCAATGATGATGAAGTGATGGATTATCAATGGTGTGATTTAGCAGATGTATTACACGGTATTGAT
GCAACGCCGTGGGCGTTCAGTCCGTGGATGGTGATGCAGGCGACAAATCGCGAAGCCAGAAAACGATTAT
CTGCATTTACCCAGCTTAAATAAGCTTTGCCTCAGGATTTTTGAAATGACGGTCTGCGCAAAAAAACACG
TTCATCTCACTCGCGATGCTGCGGAGCAGTTACTGGCTGATATTGATCGACGCCTTGATCAGTTATTGCC
CGTGGAGGGAGAACGGGATGTTGTGGGTGCCGCGATGCGTGAAGGTGCGCTGGCACCGGGAAAACGTATT
CGCCCCATGTTGCTGTTGCTGACCGCCCGCGATCTGGGTTGCGCTTTCAGCCATGACGGATTACTGGATT
TGGCCTGTGCGGTGGAAATGGTCCACGCGGCTTCGCTGATCCTTGACGATATGCCCTGCATGGACGATGC
GAAGCTGCGGCGCGGACGCCCTACCATTCATTCTCATTACGGAGAGCATGTGGCAATACTGGCGGCGGTT
GCCTTGCTGAGTAAAGCCTTTGGCGTAATTGCCGATGCAGATGGCCTCACGCCGCTGGCAAAAAATCGGG
CGGTTTCTGAACTGTCAAACGCCATCGGCATGCAAGGATTGGTTCAGGGTCAGTTCAAGGATCTGTCTGA
AGGGGATAAGCCGCGCAGCGCTGAAGCTATTTTGATGACGAATCACTTTAAAACCAGCACGCTGTTTTGT
GCCTCGATGCAGATGGCCTCGATTGTTGCGAATGCCTCCAGCGAAGCGCGTGATTGCCTGCATCGTTTTT
CACTTGATCTTGGTCAGGCATTTCAACTGCTGGACGATTTGACCGATGGCATGACCGACACCGGTAAGGA
TAGCAATCAGGACGCCGGTAAATCGACGCTGGTCAATCTGTTAGGCCCGAGGGCGGTTGAAGAACGTCTG
AGACAACATCTTCAGCTTGCCAGTGAGCATCTCTCTGCGGCCTGCCAACACGGGCACGCCACTCAACATT
TTATTCAGGCCTGGTTTGACAAAAAACTCGCTGCCGTCAGTTAAGCTTGCAAGACTAGCATAACCCCTTG
GGGCCTCTAAACGGGTCTTGAGGGGTTTTTTGGTGACGGTCTCACATACGAGACCAAGTCTCCGGCAAAA
AAGGGCAAGGTGTCACCACCCTGCCCTTTTTCTTTAAAACCGAAAAGATTACTTCGCGTTATGCAGGCTT
CCTCGCTCACTGACTCGCTGCGCTCGGTCGTTCGGCTGCGGCGAGCGGTATCAGCTCACTCAAAGGCGGT
AATACGGTTATCCACAGAATCAGGGGATAACGCAGGAAAGAACATGTGAGCAAAAGGCCAGCAAAAGGCC
AGGAACCGTAAAAAGGCCGCGTTGCTGGCGTTTTTCCACAGGCTCCGCCCCCCTGACGAGCATCACAAAA
ATCGACGCTCAAGTCAGAGGTGGCGAAACCCGACAGGACTATAAAGATACCAGGCGTTTCCCCCTGGAAG
CTCCCTCGTGCGCTCTCCTGTTCCGACCCTGCCGCTTACCGGATACCTGTCCGCCTTTCTCCCTTCGGGA
AGCGTGGCGCTTTCTCATAGCTCACGCTGTAGGTATCTCAGTTCGGTGTAGGTCGTTCGCTCCAAGCTGG
GCTGTGTGCACGAACCCCCCGTTCAGCCCGACCGCTGCGCCTTATCCGGTAACTATCGTCTTGAGTCCAA
CCCGGTAAGACACGACTTATCGCCACTGGCAGCAGCCACTGGTAACAGGATTAGCAGAGCGAGGTATGTA
GGCGGTGCTACAGAGTTCTTGAAGTGGTGGCCTAACTACGGCTACACTAGAAGAACAGTATTTGGTATCT
GCGCTCTGCTGAAGCCAGTTACCTTCGGAAAAAGAGTTGGTAGCTCTTGATCCGGCAAACAAACCACCGC
TACCAGCGGTGGTTTTTTTGTTTGCAAGCAGCAGATTACGCGCAGAAAAAAAGGATCTCAAGAAGATCCT
TTGATCTTTTCTACGG
